>Addgene plasmid #64633 | Caspase-3 (C163A)-pcw107-V5 | depositor partial sequence | sequence record 108702 | Depositor Insert Sequence
ATGGAGAACACTGAAAACTCAGTGGATTCAAAATCCATTAAAAATTTGGAACCAAAGATCATACATGGAA
GCGAATCAATGGACTCTGGAATATCCCTGGACAACAGTTATAAAATGGATTATCCTGAGATGGGTTTATG
TATAATAATTAATAATAAGAATTTTCATAAAAGCACTGGAATGACATCTCGGTCTGGTACAGATGTCGAT
GCAGCAAACCTCAGGGAAACATTCAGAAACTTGAAATATGAAGTCAGGAATAAAAATGATCTTACACGTG
AAGAAATTGTGGAATTGATGCGTGATGTTTCTAAAGAAGATCACAGCAAAAGGAGCAGTTTTGTTTGTGT
GCTTCTGAGCCATGGTGAAGAAGGAATAATTTTTGGAACAAATGGACCTGTTGACCTGAAAAAAATAACA
AACTTTTTCAGAGGGGATCGTTGTAGAAGTCTAACTGGAAAACCCAAACTTTTCATTATTCAGGCCGCCC
GGGGTACAGAACTGGACTGTGGCATTGAGACAGACAGTGGTGTTGATGATGACATGGCGTGTCATAAAAT
ACCAGTGGAGGCCGACTTCTTGTATGCATACTCCACAGCACCTGGTTATTATTCTTGGCGAAATTCAAAG
GATGGCTCCTGGTTCATCCAGTCGCTTTGTGCCATGCTGAAACAGTATGCCGACAAGCTTGAATTTATGC
ACATTCTTACCCGGGTTAACCGAAAGGTGGCAACAGAATTTGAGTCCTTTTCCTTTGACGCTACTTTTCA
TGCAAAGAAACAGATTCCATGTATTGTTTCCATGCTCACAAAAGAACTCTATTTTTATCACTAA
