>Addgene plasmid #64633 | Caspase-3 (C163A)-pcw107-V5 | addgene partial sequence | sequence record 110856 | hPGK-F 5'-GTGTTCCGCATTCTGCAAG-3'
TCACCGACCTCTCTCCCCAGGGGCTAGCATCGATGGATCAACAAGTTTGTACAAAAAAGTTGGCGCCAGC
GGCGGCGGCACCATGGAGAACACTGAAAACTCAGTGGATTCAAAATCCATTAAAAATTTGGAACCAAAGA
TCATACATGGAAGCGAATCAATGGACTCTGGAATATCCCTGGACAACAGTTATAAAATGGATTATCCTGA
GATGGGTTTATGTATAATAATTAATAATAAGAATTTTCATAAAAGCACTGGAATGACATCTCGGTCTGGT
ACAGATGTCGATGCAGCAAACCTCAGGGAAACATTCAGAAACTTGAAATATGAAGTCAGGAATAAAAATG
ATCTTACACGTGAAGAAATTGTGGAATTGATGCGTGATGTTTCTAAAGAAGATCACAGCAAAAGGAGCAG
TTTTGTTTGTGTGCTTCTGAGCCATGGTGAAGAAGGAATAATTTTTGGAACAAATGGACCTGTTGACCTG
AAAAAAATAACAAACTTTTTCAGAGGGGATCGTTGTAGAAGTCTAACTGGAAAACCCAAACTTTTCATTA
TTCAGGCCGCCCGGGGTACAGAACTGGACTGTGGCATTGAGACAGACAGTGGTGTTGATGATGACATGGC
GTGTCATAAAATACCAGTGGAGGCCGACTTCTTGTATGCATACTCCACAGCACCTGGTTATTATTCTTGG
CG
