>Addgene plasmid #64633 | Caspase-3 (C163A)-pcw107-V5 | addgene partial sequence | sequence record 111074 | WPRE-R 5'-CATAGCGTAAAAGGAGCAACA-3'
TCCAGAGGTTGATTGTCGACTTAACGCGGTCATTACTACGTAGAATCGAGACCGAGGAGAGGGTTAGGGA
TAGGCTTACCACCGGTAACCACTTTGTACAAGAAAGTTGGCAAGTGATAAAAATAGAGTTCTTTTGTGAG
CATGGAAACAATACATGGAATCTGTTTCTTTGCATGAAAAGTAGCGTCAAAGGAAAAGGACTCAAATTCT
GTTGCCACCTTTCGGTTAACCCGGGTAAGAATGTGCATAAATTCAAGCTTGTCGGCATACTGTTTCAGCA
TGGCACAAAGCGACTGGATGAACCAGGAGCCATCCTTTGAATTTCGCCAAGAATAATAACCAGGTGCTGT
GGAGTATGCATACAAGAAGTCGGCCTCCACTGGTATTTTATGACACGCCATGTCATCATCAACACCACTG
TCTGTCTCAATGCCACAGTCCAGTTCTGTACCCCGGGCGGCCTGAATAATGAAAAGTTTGGGTTTTCCAG
TTAGACTTCTACAACGATCCCCTCTGAAAAAGTTTGTTATTTTTTTCAGGTCAACAGGTCCATTTGTTCC
AAAAATTATTCCTTCTTCACCATGGCTCAGAAGCACACAAACAAAACTGCTCCTTTTGCTGTGATCTTCT
TTAGAAACATCACGCATCAATTCCACAATTTCTTCACGTGTAAGATCATTTTTATTCCTGACTTCATA
