[The description below was written by a language model from this plasmid's Addgene catalogue record.]
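Description:
Caspase-3 (C163A)-pcw107-V5 is a lentiviral expression plasmid built on the pcw107 (V5) backbone, which is about 9.2 kb without insert. It is propagated in bacteria under ampicillin selection, in a recombination-deficient strain of the kind usually chosen to keep lentiviral repeat sequences stable. Transduced mammalian cells are selected with puromycin. No feature table is provided, so the origin of replication, the LTR and packaging elements, and the promoter driving the puromycin marker are not stated. The use of a WPRE-directed sequencing primer implies that a woodchuck hepatitis virus post-transcriptional regulatory element, which generally enhances transcript expression, lies downstream of the insert.

The payload is an 834 bp human CASP3 coding sequence (transcript variant beta) introduced by Gateway recombination and carrying a C163A substitution. Cysteine 163 is the catalytic residue of caspase-3, so this mutant is generally regarded as proteolytically inactive and is often used as a dominant-negative or non-cleaving form of the executioner caspase. Expression is driven by the PGK promoter, a moderate-strength constitutive promoter, which fits the stated aim of producing physiological rather than strongly overexpressed levels of the protein after lentiviral delivery. The backbone supplies a C-terminal V5 epitope tag for detection. The depositor also notes a short nucleotide barcode placed just upstream of the coding sequence start, which identifies the construct. Part of the plasmid was derived from an earlier caspase-3 plasmid. It was deposited with a study that systematically screened signaling pathways for their capacity to confer resistance to anticancer drugs, where it would serve to perturb apoptotic signaling.
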