Addgene plasmid #64633: Caspase-3 (C163A)-pcw107-V5
Purpose: when used to produce lentivirus, express physiological levels of insert
Depositing lab: David Sabatini & Kris Wood. Depositing organization: Whitehead Institute for Biomedical Research. Publication: Systematic identification of signaling pathways with potential to confer anticancer drug resistance. Martz CA, Ottina KA, Singleton KR, Jasper JS, Wardell SE, Peraza-Penton A, Anderson GR, Winter PS, Wang T, Alley HM, Kwong LN, Cooper ZA, Tetzlaff M, Chen PL, Rathmell JC, Flaherty KT, Wargo JA, McDonnell DP, Sabatini DM, Wood KC. Sci Signal. 2014 Dec 23;7(357):ra121. doi: 10.1126/scisignal.aaa1877. PubMed 25538079.
Backbone
  Vector backbone: pcw107 (V5)
  Backbone manufacturer: John Doench/Kathleen Ottina
  Backbone size w/o insert (bp): 9240
  Vector type: Lentiviral
  Selectable markers: Puromycin
Growth in bacteria
  Bacterial resistance: Ampicillin, 100 μg/mL
  Growth temperature: 37°C
  Growth strain: Stbl3
  Copy number: Unknown
Gene/Insert
  Gene/Insert name: CASP3 (transcript variant beta) (alt name: NM_032991.2)
  Species: H. sapiens (human)
  Insert size (bp): 834
  Mutation: C163A
  Entrez Gene: CASP3 (a.k.a. CPP32, CPP32B, SCA-1)
  Promoter: PGK
  Tag / fusion protein: V5 (C terminal on backbone)
  Cloning method: Gateway Cloning
  Sequencing primers: 5′ hPGK-F; 3′ WPRE-R
Resource information
  A portion of this plasmid was derived from a plasmid made by: Guy Salvesen (Addgene plasmid # 11814)
Terms and licenses: Academic/Nonprofit Terms; Industry Terms: Not Available to Industry
Depositor comments: GCCA (N-term barcode, 17 nt upstream of CDS start). Working name: CTK-N1-V5
How to cite: Caspase-3 (C163A)-pcw107-V5 was a gift from David Sabatini & Kris Wood (Addgene plasmid # 64633 ; http://n2t.net/addgene:64633 ; RRID:Addgene_64633)
